Addgene plasmid #160810: Tet-pLKO-puro shPOLE1_1
Purpose: Express Dox repressible shPOLE1
Depositing lab: Richard Possemato. Depositing organization: NYU Grossman School of Medicine. Publication: Hyperactive CDK2 Activity in Basal-like Breast Cancer Imposes a Genome Integrity Liability that Can Be Exploited by Targeting DNA Polymerase epsilon. Sviderskiy VO, Blumenberg L, Gorodetsky E, Karakousi TR, Hirsh N, Alvarez SW, Terzi EM, Kaparos E, Whiten GC, Ssebyala S, Tonzi P, Mir H, Neel BG, Huang TT, Adams S, Ruggles KV, Possemato R. Mol Cell. 2020 Oct 28. pii: S1097-2765(20)30723-1. doi: 10.1016/j.molcel.2020.10.016. PubMed 33152268.
Backbone
  Vector backbone: Tet-pLKO-puro
  Backbone manufacturer: The RNAi Consortium
  Backbone size w/o insert (bp): 10633
  Vector type: Lentiviral
  Selectable markers: Puromycin
Growth in bacteria
  Bacterial resistance: Ampicillin, 100 μg/mL
  Growth temperature: 37°C
  Growth strain: NEB Stable
  Copy number: High Copy
Gene/Insert
  Gene/Insert name: shPOLE1_1
  gRNA/shRNA sequence: GCAGTGGATTACTACTTTATT
  Species: H. sapiens (human)
  Cloning method: Restriction Enzyme; 5′ cloning site AgeI (unknown if destroyed); 3′ cloning site EcoRI (not destroyed)
  Sequencing primers: 5′ CACGAGACTAGCCTCGAGCG; 3′ GACGTGAAGAATGTGCGAGA
Terms and licenses: Academic/Nonprofit Terms; Industry Terms: Not Available to Industry
How to cite: Tet-pLKO-puro shPOLE1_1 was a gift from Richard Possemato (Addgene plasmid # 160810 ; http://n2t.net/addgene:160810 ; RRID:Addgene_160810)
