[The description below was written by a language model from this plasmid's Addgene catalogue record and pLannotate feature annotations shown in this document.]
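Description:
Tet-pLKO-puro shPOLE1_1 is a third-generation-style, self-inactivating HIV-1 lentiviral vector built on the Tet-pLKO-puro backbone for regulated knockdown of human POLE1 (the catalytic subunit of DNA polymerase epsilon). In bacteria it is maintained as a high-copy plasmid through a ColE1/pUC-type origin with ampicillin resistance (AmpR), and it also carries an f1 origin and an SV40 origin. The viral genome is transcribed from an RSV promoter fused to a truncated 5' LTR and includes the Ψ packaging signal, a gag fragment, the Rev response element for Rev-dependent nuclear export, the cPPT/CTS element and a ΔU3 3' LTR, followed by an SV40 polyadenylation signal.

The payload has two parts. The shRNA hairpin, cloned between AgeI and EcoRI sites, sits downstream of the H1-2O2 promoter, a variant of the human H1 RNA polymerase III promoter carrying tet operator sites. A separate hPGK promoter with a rabbit β-globin intron drives a bicistronic transcript encoding TetR, then an EMCV IRES and puromycin N-acetyltransferase. Transduced mammalian cells can therefore be selected with puromycin and constitutively make the repressor that silences the H1 promoter. Tetracycline-class ligands reduce TetR's operator binding, so the annotated promoter is described as doxycycline-inducible. The catalogue purpose instead says "Dox repressible shPOLE1", and the record does not resolve this wording difference.

The sequenced record is 8,816 nt, shorter than the listed 10,633 bp empty backbone; the record does not explain this, though replacement of a stuffer fragment on cloning would be consistent with it. The associated publication concerns targeting DNA polymerase epsilon in basal-like breast cancer.
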