Features (pLannotate 1.2.2; 30 found; start..end, strand, type, name):
      3..111     +  rep_origin     RSF ori (fragment): Plasmids containing the RSF 1030 origin of replication can be propagated in E. coli cells that contain additional plasmids with compatible origins.
    113..205     +  CDS            lacI (fragment): lac repressor; lacI; The lac repressor binds to the lac operator to inhibit transcription in E. coli. This inhibition can be relieved by adding lactose or isopropyl-β-D-thiogalactopyranoside (IPTG).
    218..239     +  protein_bind   CAP binding site: CAP binding activates transcription in the presence of cAMP. E. coli catabolite activator protein
    254..284     +  promoter       lac promoter: promoter for the E. coli lac operon
    292..308     +  protein_bind   lac operator: The lac repressor binds to the lac operator to inhibit transcription in E. coli. This inhibition can be relieved by adding lactose or isopropyl-β-D-thiogalactopyranoside (IPTG). lac repressor encoded by lacI
    353..371     +  promoter       T3 promoter: promoter for bacteriophage T3 RNA polymerase
    399..625     +  promoter       RSV promoter: Rous sarcoma virus enhancer/promoter
    626..806     +  LTR            5' LTR (truncated): truncated 5' long terminal repeat (LTR) from HIV-1
    853..978     +  misc_feature   HIV-1 Ψ: packaging signal of human immunodeficiency virus type 1
    962..1325    +  CDS            HIV-1 gag (fragment): gag protein from human immunodeficiency virus 1; gag
   1471..1704    +  misc_feature   RRE: The Rev response element (RRE) of HIV-1 allows for Rev-dependent mRNA export from the nucleus to the cytoplasm.
   2081..2181    +  CDS            Rev (fragment): human immunodeficiency virus 1 (HIV-1) Rev protein; rev; enhances nuclear export of unspliced and incompletely spliced viral mRNAs
   2222..2316    +  promoter       H1-2O2 promoter: doxycycline-inducible variant of the human H1 RNA promoter (Henriksen et al., 2007)
   2417..2534    +  misc_feature   cPPT/CTS: central polypurine tract and central termination sequence of HIV-1
   2583..3093    +  promoter       hPGK promoter: human phosphoglycerate kinase 1 promoter
   3102..3674    +  intron         β-globin intron: intron from rabbit β-globin gene
   3729..3747    +  promoter       T7 promoter: promoter for bacteriophage T7 RNA polymerase
   3758..4378    +  CDS            tetR: TETR2_ECOLX - Experimental evidence at protein level: Swiss-Prot protein existence level 1. TetR is the repressor of the tetracycline resistance element; its N-terminal region forms a helix-turn-helix structure and binds DNA. Binding of tetracycline to TetR reduces the repressor affinity for the tetracycline resistance gene (tetA) promoter operator sites. From Escherichia coli.
   4524..4986    +  misc_feature   IRES: internal ribosome entry site (IRES) of the encephalomyocarditis virus (EMCV)
   5006..5605    +  CDS            PuroR: puromycin N-acetyltransferase; pac from Streptomyces alboniger; confers resistance to puromycin
   5648..5731    +  CDS            nef (fragment): NEF_HV1Z2 - Experimental evidence at protein level: Swiss-Prot protein existence level 1. Extracellular Nef protein targets CD4(+) T-lymphocytes for apoptosis by interacting with CXCR4 surface receptors. From Human immunodeficiency virus type 1 group M subtype D (isolate Z2/CDC-Z34) (HIV-1).
   5733..5966    +  LTR            3' LTR (ΔU3): self-inactivating 3' long terminal repeat (LTR) from HIV-1
   6038..6159    +  polyA_signal   SV40 poly(A) signal: SV40 polyadenylation signal
   6199..6334    +  rep_origin     SV40 ori: SV40 origin of replication
   6355..6373    -  promoter       T7 promoter: promoter for bacteriophage T7 RNA polymerase
   6381..6536    +  CDS            lacZα (fragment): LacZα fragment of β-galactosidase; lacZ fragment
   6541..6969    +  rep_origin     f1 ori (sequence partly withheld): f1 bacteriophage origin of replication; arrow indicates direction of (+) strand synthesis
   7022..7126    +  promoter       AmpR promoter: bla
   7127..7987    +  CDS            AmpR: β-lactamase; bla; confers resistance to ampicillin, carbenicillin, and related antibiotics
   8158..8746    +  rep_origin     ori: high-copy-number ColE1/pMB1/pBR322/pUC origin of replication
>Addgene plasmid #160810 | Tet-pLKO-puro shPOLE1_1 | addgene full sequence | sequence record 320631 | Addgene NGS Result
CGTTATCCCCTGATTCTGTGGATAACCGTATTACCGCCTTTGAGTGAGCTGATACCGCTCGCCGCAGCCG
AACGACCGAGCGCAGCGAGTCAGTGAGCGAGGAAGCGGAAGAGCGCCCAATACGCAAACCGCCTCTCCCC
GCGCGTTGGCCGATTCATTAATGCAGCTGGCACGACAGGTTTCCCGACTGGAAAGCGGGCAGTGAGCGCA
ACGCAATTAATGTGAGTTAGCTCACTCATTAGGCACCCCAGGCTTTACACTTTATGCTTCCGGCTCGTAT
GTTGTGTGGAATTGTGAGCGGATAACAATTTCACACAGGAAACAGCTATGACCATGATTACGCCAAGCGC
GCAATTAACCCTCACTAAAGGGAACAAAAGCTGGAGCTGCAAGCTTAATGTAGTCTTATGCAATACTCTT
GTAGTCTTGCAACATGGTAACGATGAGTTAGCAACATGCCTTACAAGGAGAGAAAAAGCACCGTGCATGC
CGATTGGTGGAAGTAAGGTGGTACGATCGTGCCTTATTAGGAAGGCAACAGACGGGTCTGACATGGATTG
GACGAACCACTGAATTGCCGCATTGCAGAGATATTGTATTTAAGTGCCTAGCTCGATACATAAACGGGTC
TCTCTGGTTAGACCAGATCTGAGCCTGGGAGCTCTCTGGCTAACTAGGGAACCCACTGCTTAAGCCTCAA
TAAAGCTTGCCTTGAGTGCTTCAAGTAGTGTGTGCCCGTCTGTTGTGTGACTCTGGTAACTAGAGATCCC
TCAGACCCTTTTAGTCAGTGTGGAAAATCTCTAGCAGTGGCGCCCGAACAGGGACTTGAAAGCGAAAGGG
AAACCAGAGGAGCTCTCTCGACGCAGGACTCGGCTTGCTGAAGCGCGCACGGCAAGAGGCGAGGGGCGGC
GACTGGTGAGTACGCCAAAAATTTTGACTAGCGGAGGCTAGAAGGAGAGAGATGGGTGCGAGAGCGTCAG
TATTAAGCGGGGGAGAATTAGATCGCGATGGGAAAAAATTCGGTTAAGGCCAGGGGGAAAGAAAAAATAT
AAATTAAAACATATAGTATGGGCAAGCAGGGAGCTAGAACGATTCGCAGTTAATCCTGGCCTGTTAGAAA
CATCAGAAGGCTGTAGACAAATACTGGGACAGCTACAACCATCCCTTCAGACAGGATCAGAAGAACTTAG
ATCATTATATAATACAGTAGCAACCCTCTATTGTGTGCATCAAAGGATAGAGATAAAAGACACCAAGGAA
GCTTTAGACAAGATAGAGGAAGAGCAAAACAAAAGTAAGACCACCGCACAGCAAGCGGCCGCTGATCTTC
AGACCTGGAGGAGGAGATATGAGGGACAATTGGAGAAGTGAATTATATAAATATAAAGTAGTAAAAATTG
AACCATTAGGAGTAGCACCCACCAAGGCAAAGAGAAGAGTGGTGCAGAGAGAAAAAAGAGCAGTGGGAAT
AGGAGCTTTGTTCCTTGGGTTCTTGGGAGCAGCAGGAAGCACTATGGGCGCAGCGTCAATGACGCTGACG
GTACAGGCCAGACAATTATTGTCTGGTATAGTGCAGCAGCAGAACAATTTGCTGAGGGCTATTGAGGCGC
AACAGCATCTGTTGCAACTCACAGTCTGGGGCATCAAGCAGCTCCAGGCAAGAATCCTGGCTGTGGAAAG
ATACCTAAAGGATCAACAGCTCCTGGGGATTTGGGGTTGCTCTGGAAAACTCATTTGCACCACTGCTGTG
CCTTGGAATGCTAGTTGGAGTAATAAATCTCTGGAACAGATTTGGAATCACACGACCTGGATGGAGTGGG
ACAGAGAAATTAACAATTACACAAGCTTAATACACTCCTTAATTGAAGAATCGCAAAACCAGCAAGAAAA
GAATGAACAAGAATTATTGGAATTAGATAAATGGGCAAGTTTGTGGAATTGGTTTAACATAACAAATTGG
CTGTGGTATATAAAATTATTCATAATGATAGTAGGAGGCTTGGTAGGTTTAAGAATAGTTTTTGCTGTAC
TTTCTATAGTGAATAGAGTTAGGCAGGGATATTCACCATTATCGTTTCAGACCCACCTCCCAACCCCGAG
GGGACCCGACAGGCCCGAAGGAATAGAAGAAGAAGGTGGAGAGAGAGACAGAGACAGATCCATTCGATTA
GTGAACGGATCTCGACGGTATCGATCACGAGACTAGCCTCGAGCGGCCGCAATATTTGCATGTCGCTATG
TGTTCTGGGAAATCACCATAAACGTGAAATCCCTATCAGTGATAGAGACTTATAAGTTCCCTATCAGTGA
TAGAGACACCGGGCAGTGGATTACTACTTTATTCTCGAGAATAAAGTAGTAATCCACTGCTTTTTGAATT
CTCGACCTCGAGACAAATGGCAGTATTCATCCACAATTTTAAAAGAAAAGGGGGGATTGGGGGGTACAGT
GCAGGGGAAAGAATAGTAGACATAATAGCAACAGACATACAAACTAAAGAATTACAAAAACAAATTACAA
AAATTCAAAATTTTCGGGTTTATTACAGGGACAGCAGAGATCCACTTTGGCCGCGGCTCGAGGGGGTTGG
GGTTGCGCCTTTTCCAAGGCAGCCCTGGGTTTGCGCAGGGACGCGGCTGCTCTGGGCGTGGTTCCGGGAA
ACGCAGCGGCGCCGACCCTGGGTCTCGCACATTCTTCACGTCCGTTCGCAGCGTCACCCGGATCTTCGCC
GCTACCCTTGTGGGCCCCCCGGCGACGCTTCCTGCTCCGCCCCTAAGTCGGGAAGGTTCCTTGCGGTTCG
CGGCGTGCCGGACGTGACAAACGGAAGCCGCACGTCTCACTAGTACCCTCGCAGACGGACAGCGCCAGGG
AGCAATGGCAGCGCGCCGACCGCGATGGGCTGTGGCCAATAGCGGCTGCTCAGCAGGGCGCGCCGAGAGC
AGCGGCCGGGAAGGGGCGGTGCGGGAGGCGGGGTGTGGGGCGGTAGTGTGGGCCCTGTTCCTGCCCGCGC
GGTGTTCCGCATTCTGCAAGCCTCCGGAGCGCACGTCGGCAGTCGGCTCCCTCGTTGACCGAATCACCGA
CCTCTCTCCCCAGGGGGATCTGTGAGTTTGGGGACCCTTGATTGTTCTTTCTTTTTCGCTATTGTAAAAT
TCATGTTATATGGAGGGGGCAAAGTTTTCAGGGTGTTGTTTAGAATGGGAAGATGTCCCTTGTATCACCA
TGGACCCTCATGATAATTTTGTTTCTTTCACTTTCTACTCTGTTGACAACCATTGTCTCCTCTTATTTTC
TTTTCATTTTCTGTAACTTTTTCGTTAAACTTTAGCTTGCATTTGTAACGAATTTTTAAATTCACTTTTG
TTTATTTGTCAGATTGTAAGTACTTTCTCTAATCACTTTTTTTTCAAGGCAATCAGGGTATATTATATTG
TACTTCAGCACAGTTTTAGAGAACAATTGTTATAATTAAATGATAAGGTAGAATATTTCTGCATATAAAT
TCTGGCTGGCGTGGAAATATTCTTATTGGTAGAAACAACTACATCCTGGTCATCATCCTGCCTTTCTCTT
TATGGTTACAATGATATACACTGTTTGAGATGAGGATAAAATACTCTGAGTCCAAACCGGGCCCCTCTGC
TAACCATGTTCATGCCTTCTTCTTTTTCCTACAGCTCCTGGGCAACGTGCTGGTTATTGTGCTGTCTCAT
CATTTTGGCAAAGAATTGTAATACGACTCACTATAGGGCGAATTGATATGTCTAGATTAGATAAAAGTAA
AGTGATTAACAGCGCATTAGAGCTGCTTAATGAGGTCGGAATCGAAGGTTTAACAACCCGTAAACTCGCC
CAGAAGCTAGGTGTAGAGCAGCCTACATTGTATTGGCATGTAAAAAATAAGCGGGCTTTGCTCGACGCCT
TAGCCATTGAGATGTTAGATAGGCACCATACTCACTTTTGCCCTTTAGAAGGGGAAAGCTGGCAAGATTT
TTTACGTAATAACGCTAAAAGTTTTAGATGTGCTTTACTAAGTCATCGCGATGGAGCAAAAGTACATTTA
GGTACACGGCCTACAGAAAAACAGTATGAAACTCTCGAAAATCAATTAGCCTTTTTATGCCAACAAGGTT
TTTCACTAGAGAATGCATTATATGCACTCAGCGCTGTGGGGCATTTTACTTTAGGTTGCGTATTGGAAGA
TCAAGAGCATCAAGTCGCTAAAGAAGAAAGGGAAACACCTACTACTGATAGTATGCCGCCATTATTACGA
CAAGCTATCGAATTATTTGATCACCAAGGTGCAGAGCCAGCCTTCTTATTCGGCCTTGAATTGATCATAT
GCGGATTAGAAAAACAACTTAAATGTGAAAGTGGGTCCGCGTACAGCGGCTCCCGGGAGTTCTAGGGATC
TGCCCCTCTCCCTCCCCCCCCCCTAACGTTACTGGCCGAAGCCGCTTGGAATAAGGCCGGTGTGCGTTTG
TCTATATGTTATTTTCCACCATATTGCCGTCTTTTGGCAATGTGAGGGCCCGGAAACCTGGCCCTGTCTT
CTTGACGAGCATTCCTAGGGGTCTTTCCCCTCTCGCCAAAGGAATGCAAGGTCTGTTGAATGTCGTGAAG
GAAGCAGTTCCTCTGGAAGCTTCTTGAAGACAAACAACGTCTGTAGCGACCCTTTGCAGGCAGCGGAACC
CCCCACCTGGCGACAGGTGCCTCTGCGGCCAAAAGCCACGTGTATAAGATACACCTGCAAAGGCGGCACA
ACCCCAGTGCCACGTTGTGAGTTGGATAGTTGTGGAAAGAGTCAAATGGCTCTCCTCAAGCGTATTCAAC
AAGGGGCTGAAGGATGCCCAGAAGGTACCCCATTGTATGGGATCTGATCTGGGGCCTCGGTGCACATGCT
TTACATGTGTTTAGTCGAGGTTAAAAAAACGTCTAGGCCCCCCGAACCACGGGGACGTGGTTTTCCTTTG
AAAAACACGATGATAAGGATCCACCGGAGCTTACCATGACCGAGTACAAGCCCACGGTGCGCCTCGCCAC
CCGCGACGACGTCCCCAGGGCCGTACGCACCCTCGCCGCCGCGTTCGCCGACTACCCCGCCACGCGCCAC
ACCGTCGATCCGGACCGCCACATCGAGCGGGTCACCGAGCTGCAAGAACTCTTCCTCACGCGCGTCGGGC
TCGACATCGGCAAGGTGTGGGTCGCGGACGACGGCGCCGCGGTGGCGGTCTGGACCACGCCGGAGAGCGT
CGAAGCGGGGGCGGTGTTCGCCGAGATCGGCCCGCGCATGGCCGAGTTGAGCGGTTCCCGGCTGGCCGCG
CAGCAACAGATGGAAGGCCTCCTGGCGCCGCACCGGCCCAAGGAGCCCGCGTGGTTCCTGGCCACCGTCG
GCGTCTCGCCCGACCACCAGGGCAAGGGTCTGGGCAGCGCCGTCGTGCTCCCCGGAGTGGAGGCGGCCGA
GCGCGCCGGGGTGCCCGCCTTCCTGGAGACCTCCGCGCCCCGCAACCTCCCCTTCTACGAGCGGCTCGGC
TTCACCGTCACCGCCGACGTCGAGGTGCCCGAAGGACCGCGCACCTGGTGCATGACCCGCAAGCCCGGTG
CCTGACGCCCGCCCCACGACCCGCAGCGCCCGACCGAAAGGAGCGCACGACCCCATGCATCGGTACCTTT
AAGACCAATGACTTACAAGGCAGCTGTAGATCTTAGCCACTTTTTAAAAGAAAAGGGGGGACTGGAAGGG
CTAATTCACTCCCAACGAAGACAAGATCTGCTTTTTGCTTGTACTGGGTCTCTCTGGTTAGACCAGATCT
GAGCCTGGGAGCTCTCTGGCTAACTAGGGAACCCACTGCTTAAGCCTCAATAAAGCTTGCCTTGAGTGCT
TCAAGTAGTGTGTGCCCGTCTGTTGTGTGACTCTGGTAACTAGAGATCCCTCAGACCCTTTTAGTCAGTG
TGGAAAATCTCTAGCAGTAGTAGTTCATGTCATCTTATTATTCAGTATTTATAACTTGCAAAGAAATGAA
TATCAGAGAGTGAGAGGAACTTGTTTATTGCAGCTTATAATGGTTACAAATAAAGCAATAGCATCACAAA
TTTCACAAATAAAGCATTTTTTTCACTGCATTCTAGTTGTGGTTTGTCCAAACTCATCAATGTATCTTAT
CATGTCTGGCTCTAGCTATCCCGCCCCTAACTCCGCCCATCCCGCCCCTAACTCCGCCCAGTTCCGCCCA
TTCTCCGCCCCATGGCTGACTAATTTTTTTTATTTATGCAGAGGCCGAGGCCGCCTCGGCCTCTGAGCTA
TTCCAGAAGTAGTGAGGAGGCTTTTTTGGAGGCCTAGGGACGTACCCAATTCGCCCTATAGTGAGTCGTA
TTACGCGCGCTCACTGGCCGTCGTTTTACAACGTCGTGACTGGGAAAACCCTGGCGTTACCCAACTTAAT
CGCCTTGCAGCACATCCCCCTTTCGCCAGCTGGCGTAATAGCGAAGAGGCCCGCACCGATCGCCCTTCCC
AACAGTTGCGCAGCCTGAATGGCGAATGGG
[124 nt withheld, positions 6541-6664]
C
[91 nt withheld, positions 6666-6756]
A
[49 nt withheld, positions 6758-6806]
CCTTTGACGTTGGAGTCCACGTTCTTT
[37 nt withheld, positions 6834-6870]
ACCCTATCTCGGTCTATTCTTTTGATTTATAAGGGATTTTGCCGATTTCGGCCTATTGGTTAAAAAATGA
GCTGATTTAACAAAAATTTAACGCGAATTTTAACAAAATATTAACGCTTACAATTTAGGTGGCACTTTTC
GGGGAAATGTGCGCGGAACCCCTATTTGTTTATTTTTCTAAATACATTCAAATATGTATCCGCTCATGAG
ACAATAACCCTGATAAATGCTTCAATAATATTGAAAAAGGAAGAGTATGAGTATTCAACATTTCCGTGTC
GCCCTTATTCCCTTTTTTGCGGCATTTTGCCTTCCTGTTTTTGCTCACCCAGAAACGCTGGTGAAAGTAA
AAGATGCTGAAGATCAGTTGGGTGCACGAGTGGGTTACATCGAACTGGATCTCAACAGCGGTAAGATCCT
TGAGAGTTTTCGCCCCGAAGAACGTTTTCCAATGATGAGCACTTTTAAAGTTCTGCTATGTGGCGCGGTA
TTATCCCGTATTGACGCCGGGCAAGAGCAACTCGGTCGCCGCATACACTATTCTCAGAATGACTTGGTTG
AGTACTCACCAGTCACAGAAAAGCATCTTACGGATGGCATGACAGTAAGAGAATTATGCAGTGCTGCCAT
AACCATGAGTGATAACACTGCGGCCAACTTACTTCTGACAACGATCGGAGGACCGAAGGAGCTAACCGCT
TTTTTGCACAACATGGGGGATCATGTAACTCGCCTTGATCGTTGGGAACCGGAGCTGAATGAAGCCATAC
CAAACGACGAGCGTGACACCACGATGCCTGTAGCAATGGCAACAACGTTGCGCAAACTATTAACTGGCGA
ACTACTTACTCTAGCTTCCCGGCAACAATTAATAGACTGGATGGAGGCGGATAAAGTTGCAGGACCACTT
CTGCGCTCGGCCCTTCCGGCTGGCTGGTTTATTGCTGATAAATCTGGAGCCGGTGAGCGTGGGTCTCGCG
GTATCATTGCAGCACTGGGGCCAGATGGTAAGCCCTCCCGTATCGTAGTTATCTACACGACGGGGAGTCA
GGCAACTATGGATGAACGAAATAGACAGATCGCTGAGATAGGTGCCTCACTGATTAAGCATTGGTAACTG
TCAGACCAAGTTTACTCATATATACTTTAGATTGATTTAAAACTTCATTTTTAATTTAAAAGGATCTAGG
TGAAGATCCTTTTTGATAATCTCATGACCAAAATCCCTTAACGTGAGTTTTCGTTCCACTGAGCGTCAGA
CCCCGTAGAAAAGATCAAAGGATCTTCTTGAGATCCTTTTTTTCTGCGCGTAATCTGCTGCTTGCAAACA
AAAAAACCACCGCTACCAGCGGTGGTTTGTTTGCCGGATCAAGAGCTACCAACTCTTTTTCCGAAGGTAA
CTGGCTTCAGCAGAGCGCAGATACCAAATACTGTTCTTCTAGTGTAGCCGTAGTTAGGCCACCACTTCAA
GAACTCTGTAGCACCGCCTACATACCTCGCTCTGCTAATCCTGTTACCAGTGGCTGCTGCCAGTGGCGAT
AAGTCGTGTCTTACCGGGTTGGACTCAAGACGATAGTTACCGGATAAGGCGCAGCGGTCGGGCTGAACGG
GGGGTTCGTGCACACAGCCCAGCTTGGAGCGAACGACCTACACCGAACTGAGATACCTACAGCGTGAGCT
ATGAGAAAGCGCCACGCTTCCCGAAGGGAGAAAGGCGGACAGGTATCCGGTAAGCGGCAGGGTCGGAACA
GGAGAGCGCACGAGGGAGCTTCCAGGGGGAAACGCCTGGTATCTTTATAGTCCTGTCGGGTTTCGCCACC
TCTGACTTGAGCGTCGATTTTTGTGATGCTCGTCAGGGGGGCGGAGCCTATGGAAAAACGCCAGCAACGC
GGCCTTTTTACGGTTCCTGGCCTTTTGCTGGCCTTTTGCTCACATGTTCTTTCCTG
